>Addgene plasmid #246426 | Flag-Src E524A | addgene full sequence | sequence record 488009 | Addgene NGS Result
TTGAGATCCTTTTTTTCTGCGCGTAATCTGCTGCTTGCAAACAAAAAAACCACCGCTACCAGCGGTGGTT
TGTTTGCCGGATCAAGAGCTACCAACTCTTTTTCCGAAGGTAACTGGCTTCAGCAGAGCGCAGATACCAA
ATACTGTTCTTCTAGTGTAGCCGTAGTTAGGCCACCACTTCAAGAACTCTGTAGCACCGCCTACATACCT
CGCTCTGCTAATCCTGTTACCAGTGGCTGCTGCCAGTGGCGATAAGTCGTGTCTTACCGGGTTGGACTCA
AGACGATAGTTACCGGATAAGGCGCAGCGGTCGGGCTGAACGGGGGGTTCGTGCACACAGCCCAGCTTGG
AGCGAACGACCTACACCGAACTGAGATACCTACAGCGTGAGCTATGAGAAAGCGCCACGCTTCCCGAAGG
GAGAAAGGCGGACAGGTATCCGGTAAGCGGCAGGGTCGGAACAGGAGAGCGCACGAGGGAGCTTCCAGGG
GGAAACGCCTGGTATCTTTATAGTCCTGTCGGGTTTCGCCACCTCTGACTTGAGCGTCGATTTTTGTGAT
GCTCGTCAGGGGGGCGGAGCCTATGGAAAAACGCCAGCAACGCGGCCTTTTTACGGTTCCTGGCCTTTTG
CTGGCCTTTTGCTCACATGTTCTTTCCTGCGTTATCCCCTGATTCTGTGGATAACCGTATTACCGCCTTT
GAGTGAGCTGATACCGCTCGCCGCAGCCGAACGACCGAGCGCAGCGAGTCAGTGAGCGAGGAAGCGGAAG
AGCGCCCAATACGCAAACCGCCTCTCCCCGCGCGTTGGCCGATTCATTAATGCAGCTGGCACGACAGGTT
TCCCGACTGGAAAGCGGGCAGTGAGCGCAACGCAATTAATGTGAGTTAGCTCACTCATTAGGCACCCCAG
GCTTTACACTTTATGCTTCCGGCTCGTATGTTGTGTGGAATTGTGAGCGGATAACAATTTCACACAGGAA
ACAGCTATGACCATGATTACGCCAAGCTCTAGCTAGAGGTCGACGGTATACAGACATGATAAGATACATT
GATGAGTTTGGACAAACCACAACTAGAATGCAGTGAAAAAAATGCTTTATTTGTGAAATTTGTGATGCTA
TTGCTTTATTTGTAACCATTATAAGCTGCAATAAACAAGTTGGGGTGGGCGAAGAACTCCAGCATGAGAT
CCCCGCGCTGGAGGATCATCCAGCCGGCGTCCCGGAAAACGATTCCGAAGCCCAACCTTTCATAGAAGGC
GGCGGTGGAATCGAAATCTCGTGATGGCAGGTTGGGCGTCGCTTGGTCGGTCATTTCGCGAACCCCAGAG
TCCCGCTCAGAAGAACTCGTCAAGAAGGCGATAGAAGGCGATGCGCTGCGAATCGGGAGCGGCGATACCG
TAAAGCACGAGGAAGCGGTCAGCCCATTCGCCGCCAAGCTCTTCAGCAATATCACGGGTAGCCAACGCTA
TGTCCTGATAGCGGTCCGCCACACCCAGCCGGCCACAGTCGATGAATCCAGAAAAGCGGCCATTTTCCAC
CATGATATTCGGCAAGCAGGCATCGCCATGGGTCACGACGAGATCCTCGCCGTCGGGCATGCGCGCCTTG
AGCCTGGCGAACAGTTCGGCTGGCGCGAGCCCCTGATGCTCTTCGTCCAGATCATCCTGATCGACAAGAC
CGGCTTCCATCCGAGTACGTGCTCGCTCGATGCGATGTTTCGCTTGGTGGTCGAATGGGCAGGTAGCCGG
ATCAAGCGTATGCAGCCGCCGCATTGCATCAGCCATGATGGATACTTTCTCGGCAGGAGCAAGGTGAGAT
GACAGGAGATCCTGCCCCGGCACTTCGCCCAATAGCAGCCAGTCCCTTCCCGCTTCAGTGACAACGTCGA
GCACAGCTGCGCAAGGAACGCCCGTCGTGGCCAGCCACGATAGCCGCGCTGCCTCGTCCTGCAGTTCATT
CAGGGCACCGGACAGGTCGGTCTTGACAAAAAGAACCGGGCGCCCCTGCGCTGACAGCCGGAACACGGCG
GCATCAGAGCAGCCGATTGTCTGTTGTGCCCAGTCATAGCCGAATAGCCTCTCCACCCAAGCGGCCGGAG
AACCTGCGTGCAATCCATCTTGTTCAATCATGCGAAACGATCCTCATCCTGTCTCTTGATCAGATCCGAA
AATGGATATACAAGCTCCCGGGAGCTTTTTGCAAAAGCCTAGGCCTCCAAAAAAGCCTCCTCACTACTTC
TGGAATAGCTCAGAGGCAGAGGCGGCCTCGGCCTCTGCATAAATAAAAAAAATTAGTCAGCCATGGGGCG
GAGAATGGGCGGAACTGGGCGGAGTTAGGGGCGGGATGGGCGGAGTTAGGGGCGGGACTATGGTTGCTGA
CTAATTGAGATGCATGCTTTGCATACTTCTGCCTGCTGGGGAGCCTGGGGACTTTCCACACCTGGTTGCT
GACTAATTGAGATGCATGCTTTGCATACTTCTGCCTGCTGGGGAGCCTGGGGACTTTCCACACCCTAACT
GACACACATTCCACAGAATTAATTCGCGTTAAATTTTTGTTAAATCAGCTCATTTTTTAACCAATAGGCC
GAAATCGGCAAAATCCCTTATAAATCAAAAGAATAGACCGAGATAGGGT
[37 nt withheld, positions 2640-2676]
AAAGAACGTGGACTCCAACGTCAAAGG
[49 nt withheld, positions 2704-2752]
T
[91 nt withheld, positions 2754-2844]
G
[124 nt withheld, positions 2846-2969]
GGGGATACCCCCTAGAGCCCCAGCTGGTTCTTTCCGCCTCAGAAGCCATAGAGCCCACCGCATCCCCAGC
ATGCCTGCTATTGTCTTCCCAATCCTCCCCCTTGCTGTCCTGCCCCACCCCACCCCCCAGAATAGAATGA
CACCTACTCAGACAATGCGATGCAATTTCCTCATTTTATTAGGAAAGGACAGTGGGAGTGGCACCTTCCA
GGGTCAAGGAAGGCACGGGGGAGGGGCAAACAACAGATGGCTGGCAACTAGAAGGCACAGTCGAGGCTGA
TCAGCGGGTTTAAACTCAATGGTGATGGTGATGATGACCGGTACGCGTAGAATCGAGACCGAGGAGAGGG
TTAGGGATAGGCTTACCTTCGAACCGCGGGCCCTCTAGATCACTTATCGTCGTCATCCTTGTAATCTCCC
TTATCGTCGTCATCCTTGTAATCCTCTAGATCAACCACTTTGTACAAGAAAGCTGGGTCGAGGTTCTCCC
CGGGCTGGTACTGGGGCGCGGTGGACGTGAAGTAGTCCTCCAGGAAGGCCTGCAGGTACTCGAAGGTGGG
CCGCTCCTCAGGCTCCTTCCGCCAGCACTGGCACATGAGGTCGTGCAGGGACTCGGGACACTCCGGCGGG
CAGGGCATCCGGTAGCCCCGCTCCACCTGGTCCAGCACCTCGCGGTTCACCATCCCAGGGTAGGGCACCC
GTCCCTTTGTGGTGAGCTCAGTCAGCAGGATCCCGAAGGACCACACGTCCGACTTGATGGTGAAGCGGCC
ATAGAGGGCAGCTTCTGGAGCCGTCCACTTGATGGGGAATTTGGCACCTTGCCGCGCCGTGTACTCATTG
TCTTCAATGAGCCGAGCCAGCCCAAAGTCGGCCACTTTGCACACCAGGTTCTCTCCCACCAGGATGTTGG
CTGCACGAAGGTCCCGGTGGACGTAGTTCATCCGCTCCACGTACGCCATGCCTGAGGCGATCTGAGCAGC
CATGTCCACCAGCTGAGGCAGCCGCAGGTACTTGCCTGTCTCCCCCTTGAGAAAGTCCAGCAAACTCCCC
TTGCTCATGTACTCCGTGACGATGTAAATGGGCTCCTCTGAAACCACAGCATACAACTGCACCAGCTTCT
CATGCCTCAGCTTCTTCATGACCTGGGCCTCCTGCAGGAAGGCCTCTGGAGACATCGTGCCAGGCTTCAG
GGTTTTGATGGCCACCCTGGTGGTACCGTTCCAGGTCCCCATCCACACCTCGCCAAAGCAGCCCTGGCCC
AGCTTGACCTCCAGCCGCAGCGACTCCCGAGGGATCTCCCAGGCATCCTTGGCCAGGCCCTGAGTCTGCG
GCTTGGACGTGGGGCACACGGTGGTGAGGCGGTGGCACAGGCCATCGGCGTGTTTGGAGTAGTAGGCCAC
CAGCTGCTGCAGGCTGTTGAACTGGGTGCGGGAGGTGATGTAGAAGCCGCCGCTGTCCAGCTTGCGGATC
TTGTAGTGCTTCACGTTGAGGCCCTTGGCGTTGTCGAAGTCAGACACTGAGAGGCAGTAGGCACCTTTCG
TGGTCTCACTTTCTCGCACGAGGAAGGTCCCTCTCGGGTTCTCTGCATTGAGCAGTAACCGCTCTGACTC
CCGTCTGGTGATCTTGCCAAAATACCACTCCTCAGCCTGGATGGAGTCGGAGGGCGCCACGTAGTTGCTG
GGGATGTAGCCTGTCTGTCCTGTGCTGAGCGAGTGGGCCAGCCACCAGTCTCCCTCTGTGTTGTTGACAA
TCTGGAGCCGCTCGCCTTTCTTGAAGGACAGGTCTGTCTCCGTCCTAGACTCATAGTCATAGAGGGCCAC
AAAGGTGGTCACTCCACCGGCCAGCGGGCCCGCCCTCTGCGGGGAGGTGACGGTGTCCGAGGAGTTGAAG
CCTCCGAACAGCTTGGGCTCGGCGGCCGCGGGGGCGAAGGCCGCGCTGGGGCCGCGGTGGCCGTCGGCCG
AGGCTGGCTTGCTGGGGGTCTGCGAGGCGGGGAAAGCGCCCCCGCCAGCGCCGTGCACGTTCTCGGCGGG
CTCCAGGCTGCGGCGCCGCTGGCTGGCATCCTTGGGCTTGCTCTTGTTGCTACCCATGGTTCTATCTCCT
TCGAAGCCTGCTTTTTTGTACAAACTTGTTGATAGCTTAACTAGCCAGCTTGGGTCTCCCTATAGTGAGT
CGTATTAATTTCGATAAGCCAGTAAGCAGTGGGTTCTCTAGTTAGCCAGAGAGCTCTGCTTATATAGACC
TCCCACCGTACACGCCTACCGCCCATTTGCGTCAATGGGGCGGAGTTGTTACGACATTTTGGAAAGTCCC
GTTGATTTTGGTGCCAAAACAAACTCCCATTGACGTCAATGGGGTGGAGACTTGGAAATCCCCGTGAGTC
AAACCGCTATCCACGCCCATTGATGTACTGCCAAAACCGCATCACCATGGTAATAGCGATGACTAATACG
TAGATGTACTGCCAAGTAGGAAAGTCCCATAAGGTCATGTACTGGGCATAATGCCAGGCGGGCCATTTAC
CGTCATTGACGTCAATAGGGGGCGTACTTGGCATATGATACACTTGATGTACTGCCAAGTGGGCAGTTTA
CCGTAAATACTCCACCCATTGACGTCAATGGAAAGTCCCTATTGGCGTTACTATGGGAACATACGTCATT
ATTGACGTCAATGGGCGGGGGTCGTTGGGCGGTCAGCCAGGCGGGCCATTTACCGTAAGTTATGTAACGC
GGAACTCCATATATGGGCTATGAACTAATGACCCCGTAATTGATTACTATTAATAACTAGTCAATAATCA
ATGTCAACGCGTATATCTGGCCCGTACATCGCGAAGCAGCGCAAAACGCCTAACCCTAAGCAGATTCTTC
ATGCAATTGTCGGTCAAGCCTTGCCTTGTTGTAGCTTAAATTTTGCTCGCGCACTACTCAGCGACCTCCA
ACACACAAGCAGGGAGCAGATACTGGCTTAACTATGCGGCATCAGAGCAGATTGTACTGAGAGTGCACCA
TAGGGGATCGGGAGATCTCCCGATCCGTCGACGTCAGGTGGCACTTTTCGGGGAAATGTGCGCGGAACCC
CTATTTGTTTATTTTTCTAAATACATTCAAATATGTATCCGCTCATGAGACAATAACCCTGATAAATGCT
TCAATAATATTGAAAAAGGAAGAGTATGAGTATTCAACATTTCCGTGTCGCCCTTATTCCCTTTTTTGCG
GCATTTTGCCTTCCTGTTTTTGCTCACCCAGAAACGCTGGTGAAAGTAAAAGATGCTGAAGATCAGTTGG
GTGCACGAGTGGGTTACATCGAACTGGATCTCAACAGCGGTAAGATCCTTGAGAGTTTTCGCCCCGAAGA
ACGTTTTCCAATGATGAGCACTTTTAAAGTTCTGCTATGTGGCGCGGTATTATCCCGTATTGACGCCGGG
CAAGAGCAACTCGGTCGCCGCATACACTATTCTCAGAATGACTTGGTTGAGTACTCACCAGTCACAGAAA
AGCATCTTACGGATGGCATGACAGTAAGAGAATTATGCAGTGCTGCCATAACCATGAGTGATAACACTGC
GGCCAACTTACTTCTGACAACGATCGGAGGACCGAAGGAGCTAACCGCTTTTTTGCACAACATGGGGGAT
CATGTAACTCGCCTTGATCGTTGGGAACCGGAGCTGAATGAAGCCATACCAAACGACGAGCGTGACACCA
CGATGCCTGTAGCAATGGCAACAACGTTGCGCAAACTATTAACTGGCGAACTACTTACTCTAGCTTCCCG
GCAACAATTAATAGACTGGATGGAGGCGGATAAAGTTGCAGGACCACTTCTGCGCTCGGCCCTTCCGGCT
GGCTGGTTTATTGCTGATAAATCTGGAGCCGGTGAGCGTGGGTCTCGCGGTATCATTGCAGCACTGGGGC
CAGATGGTAAGCCCTCCCGTATCGTAGTTATCTACACGACGGGGAGTCAGGCAACTATGGATGAACGAAA
TAGACAGATCGCTGAGATAGGTGCCTCACTGATTAAGCATTGGTAACTGTCAGACCAAGTTTACTCATAT
ATACTTTAGATTGATTTAAAACTTCATTTTTAATTTAAAAGGATCTAGGTGAAGATCCTTTTTGATAATC
TCATGACCAAAATCCCTTAACGTGAGTTTTCGTTCCACTGAGCGTCAGACCCCGTAGAAAAGATCAAAGG
ATCTTC
Features (pLannotate 1.2.2; 24 found; start..end, strand, type, name):
      1..589     +  rep_origin     ori: high-copy-number ColE1/pMB1/pBR322/pUC origin of replication
    772..864     +  CDS            lacI (fragment): lac repressor; lacI; The lac repressor binds to the lac operator to inhibit transcription in E. coli. This inhibition can be relieved by adding lactose or isopropyl-β-D-thiogalactopyranoside (IPTG).
    877..898     +  protein_bind   CAP binding site: CAP binding activates transcription in the presence of cAMP. E. coli catabolite activator protein
    913..943     +  promoter       lac promoter: promoter for the E. coli lac operon
    951..967     +  protein_bind   lac operator: The lac repressor binds to the lac operator to inhibit transcription in E. coli. This inhibition can be relieved by adding lactose or isopropyl-β-D-thiogalactopyranoside (IPTG). lac repressor encoded by lacI
   1040..1161    -  polyA_signal   SV40 poly(A) signal: SV40 polyadenylation signal
   1156..1314    -  CDS            ble (fragment): BLE_KLEPN - Experimental evidence at protein level: Swiss-Prot protein existence level 1. Binding protein with a strong affinity to the bleomycin family of antibiotics. Binds to CL990; an antimitotic-antibiotic compound. From Klebsiella pneumoniae.
   1340..2131    -  CDS            neo: KKA2_KLEPN - Also known as kan, nptII. Experimental evidence at protein level: Swiss-Prot protein existence level 1. Resistance to kanamycin, neomycin, paromomycin, ribostamycin, butirosin and gentamicin B. From Klebsiella pneumoniae.
   2198..2527    -  promoter       SV40 promoter: SV40 enhancer and early promoter
   2541..2969    -  rep_origin     f1 ori (sequence partly withheld): f1 bacteriophage origin of replication; arrow indicates direction of (+) strand synthesis
   2990..3011    -  promoter       SV40 promoter (fragment): SV40 enhancer and early promoter
   3015..3239    -  polyA_signal   bGH poly(A) signal: bovine growth hormone polyadenylation signal
   3295..3336    -  CDS            V5 tag: epitope tag from simian virus 5
   3362..3412    -  CDS            3xFLAG (fragment): three tandem FLAG® epitope tags
   3423..3447    +  protein_bind   attB2: mutant version of attB; recombination site for the Gateway® BP reaction BP Clonase™
   3449..5056    -  CDS            SRC: SRC_HUMAN - Also known as SRC1. Experimental evidence at protein level: Swiss-Prot protein existence level 1. Non-receptor protein tyrosine kinase which is activated following engagement of many different classes of cellular receptors including immune response receptors, integrins and other adhesion receptors, receptor protein tyrosine kinases, G protein-coupled receptors as well as cytokine receptors. Participates in signaling pathways that control a diverse spectrum of biological activities including gene transcription, immune response, cell adhesion, cell cycle progression, apoptosis, migra
   5074..5098    -  protein_bind   attB1: mutant version of attB; recombination site for the Gateway® BP reaction BP Clonase™
   5128..5146    -  promoter       T7 promoter: promoter for bacteriophage T7 RNA polymerase
   5162..5195    -  LTR            5' LTR (truncated) (fragment): truncated 5' long terminal repeat (LTR) from HIV-1
   5191..5394    -  promoter       CMV promoter: human cytomegalovirus (CMV) immediate early promoter
   5395..5774    -  enhancer       CMV enhancer: human cytomegalovirus immediate early enhancer
   5929..5981    +  misc_feature   bom (fragment): basis of mobility region from pBR322
   6040..6144    +  promoter       AmpR promoter: bla
   6145..7005    +  CDS            AmpR: β-lactamase; bla; confers resistance to ampicillin, carbenicillin, and related antibiotics
