[The description below was written by a language model from this plasmid's Addgene catalogue record and pLannotate feature annotations shown in this document.]
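Description:
Flag-Src E524A is a mammalian expression plasmid built on a pcDNA3-type backbone that carries human SRC, the non-receptor tyrosine kinase, with a glutamate-to-alanine substitution. The record names this mutation E524A, with E527A given as an alternative numbering of the same residue. The 7,175-nt sequence is propagated in E. coli at high copy from a ColE1/pUC-type origin under ampicillin selection (AmpR, β-lactamase). An f1 origin and remnants of the lac promoter/operator region are also present. For selection of stably transfected mammalian cells, an SV40 early promoter drives the neo (nptII) gene, followed by an SV40 poly(A) signal, which confers G418 resistance.

The 1,608-bp SRC coding sequence is driven by the CMV immediate-early enhancer and promoter and terminated by the bovine growth hormone polyadenylation signal. A T7 promoter lies between CMV and the insert and could support in vitro transcription. The open reading frame is flanked by attB1 and attB2 sites, indicating that it was introduced by Gateway recombination into a destination version of the vector. Downstream of attB2, the annotation detects a partial 3xFLAG match, consistent with the C-terminal Flag tag in the catalogue entry. It also detects a V5 epitope that the catalogue does not mention, and the record does not establish whether V5 is translated in frame with the fusion. A short annotated HIV-1 LTR fragment next to the CMV promoter is probably a sequence-similarity artefact rather than a functional viral element.

The associated study addresses pH-dependent allostery mediated by ionizable residue networks in the SH2 domain-containing proteins SHP2 and SRC. This suggests the construct is used to express the tagged charge-neutralising mutant in mammalian cells for comparison with other SRC forms.
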