Addgene plasmid #246426: Flag-Src E524A
Purpose: Expresses Src mutant E524A (aka E527A) in Mammalian cells
Depositing lab: Katharine White. Depositing organization: University of Notre Dame. Publication: Ionizable networks mediate pH-dependent allostery in the SH2 domain-containing signaling proteins SHP2 and SRC. Van Dyck PK, Piszkin L, Gorski EA, Nascimento ET, Abebe JA, Hoffmann LM, Peng JW, White KA. Sci Signal. 2025 Nov 11;18(912):eadt3018. doi: 10.1126/scisignal.adt3018. Epub 2025 Nov 11. PubMed 41218103.
Backbone
  Vector backbone: pcDNA3
  Vector type: Mammalian Expression
  Selectable markers: Neomycin (select with G418)
Growth in bacteria
  Bacterial resistance: Ampicillin, 100 μg/mL
  Growth temperature: 37°C
  Growth strain: DH5alpha
  Copy number: High Copy
Gene/Insert
  Gene/Insert name: Src
  Species: H. sapiens (human)
  Insert size (bp): 1608
  Mutation: changed Glu 527 to Ala
  Entrez Gene: SRC (a.k.a. ASV, SRC1, THC6, c-SRC, p60-Src)
  Tag / fusion protein: Flag (C terminal on backbone)
Terms and licenses: Academic/Nonprofit Terms; Industry Terms: Not Available to Industry
How to cite: Flag-Src E524A was a gift from Katharine White (Addgene plasmid # 246426 ; http://n2t.net/addgene:246426 ; RRID:Addgene_246426)
